>Addgene plasmid #106994 | T7-Xe5 | addgene full sequence | sequence record 205786 | Addgene NGS Result
AGCGGAAGAGCGCCCAATACGCAAACCGCCTCTCCCCGCGCGTTGGCCGATTCATTAATGCAGCTGGCAC
GACAGGTTTCCCGACTGGAAAGCGGGCAGTGAGCGCAACGCAATTAATGTGAGTTAGCTCACTCATTAGG
CACCCCAGGCTTTACACTTTATGCTTCCGGCTCGTATGTTGTGTGGAATTGTGAGCGGATAACAATTTCA
CACAGGAAACAGCTATGACCATGCTCGAGCCAAGCTCGGCGCGCCATTGGGATGGAACTAATACGACTCA
CTATAGGGCGAATTCGTCGACGATGTCAGCTCGTCTCGAGGGCGTACTAACTGGGCCGCTACATGATATA
CGCACGGGTCCTACACAACATACTGCAGGACAAACTCTTCGCGGTCTCTGCATGCGAGCTCACTCTCTTC
CGCATCGCTGTCTGCGAGGTACCCTACCAGGTGAGTATGGATCCCTCTAAAAGCGGGCATGACTTCTAGA
GTAGTCCAGGGTTTCCGAGGGTTTCCAAGCTTGTTCCATCCCAATACGCGTCAATTCACTGGCCGTCGTT
TTACAACGTCGTGACTGGGAAAACCCTGGCGTTACCCAACTTAATCGCCTTGCAGCACATCCCCCTTTCG
CCAGCTGGCGTAATAGCGAAGAGGCCCGCACCGATCGCCCTTCCCAACAGTTGCGCAGCCTGAATGGCGA
ATGGCGCCTGATGCGGTATTTTCTCCTTACGCATCTGTGCGGTATTTCACACCGCATATGGTGCACTCTC
AGTACAATCTGCTCTGATGCCGCATAGTTAAGCCAGCCCCGACACCCGCCAACACCCGCTGACGCGCCCT
GACGGGCTTGTCTGCTCCCGGCATCCGCTTACAGACAAGCTGTGACCGTCTCCGGGAGCTGCATGTGTCA
GAGGTTTTCACCGTCATCACCGAAACGCGCGAGACGAAAGGGCCTCGTGATACGCCTATTTTTATAGGTT
AATGTCATGATAATAATGGTTTCTTAGACGTCAGGTGGCACTTTTCGGGGAAATGTGCGCGGAACCCCTA
TTTGTTTATTTTTCTAAATACATTCAAATATGTATCCGCTCATGAGACAATAACCCTGATAAATGCTTCA
ATAATATTGAAAAAGGAAGAGTATGAGCCATATTCAACGGGAAACGTCTTGCTCTAGGCCGCGATTAAAT
TCCAACATGGATGCTGATTTATATGGGTATAAATGGGCTCGCGATAATGTCGGGCAATCAGGTGCGACAA
TCTATCGATTGTATGGGAAGCCCGATGCGCCAGAGTTGTTTCTGAAACATGGCAAAGGTAGCGTTGCCAA
TGATGTTACAGATGAGATGGTCAGACTAAACTGGCTGACGGAATTTATGCCTCTTCCGACCATCAAGCAT
TTTATCCGTACTCCTGATGATGCATGGTTACTCACCACTGCGATCCCTGGGAAAACAGCATTCCAGGTAT
TAGAAGAATATCCTGATTCAGGTGAAAATATTGTTGATGCGCTGGCAGTGTTCCTGCGCCGGTTGCATTC
GATTCCTGTTTGTAATTGTCCTTTTAACAGCGATCGCGTATTTCGTCTCGCTCAGGCGCAATCACGAATG
AATAACGGTTTGGTTGATGCGAGTGATTTTGATGACGAGCGTAATGGCTGGCCTGTTGAACAAGTCTGGA
AAGAAATGCATAAACTTTTGCCATTCTCACCGGATTCAGTCGTCACTCATGGTGATTTCTCACTTGATAA
CCTTATTTTTGACGAGGGGAAATTAATAGGTTGTATTGATGTTGGACGAGTCGGAATCGCAGACCGATAC
CAGGATCTTGCCATCCTATGGAACTGCCTCGGTGAGTTTTCTCCTTCATTACAGAAACGGCTTTTTCAAA
AATATGGTATTGATAATCCTGATATGAATAAATTGCAGTTTCATTTGATGCTCGATGAGTTTTTCTAACT
GTCAGACCAAGTTTACTCATATATACTTTAGATTGATTTAAAACTTCATTTTTAATTTAAAAGGATCTAG
GTGAAGATCCTTTTTGATAATCTCATGACCAAAATCCCTTAACGTGAGTTTTCGTTCCACTGAGCGTCAG
ACCCCGTAGAAAAGATCAAAGGATCTTCTTGAGATCCTTTTTTTCTGCGCGTAATCTGCTGCTTGCAAAC
AAAAAAACCACCGCTACCAGCGGTGGTTTGTTTGCCGGATCAAGAGCTACCAACTCTTTTTCCGAAGGTA
ACTGGCTTCAGCAGAGCGCAGATACCAAATACTGTTCTTCTAGTGTAGCCGTAGTTAGGCCACCACTTCA
AGAACTCTGTAGCACCGCCTACATACCTCGCTCTGCTAATCCTGTTACCAGTGGCTGCTGCCAGTGGCGA
TAAGTCGTGTCTTACCGGGTTGGACTCAAGACGATAGTTACCGGATAAGGCGCAGCGGTCGGGCTGAACG
GGGGGTTCGTGCACACAGCCCAGCTTGGAGCGAACGACCTACACCGAACTGAGATACCTACAGCGTGAGC
TATGAGAAAGCGCCACGCTTCCCGAAGGGAGAAAGGCGGACAGGTATCCGGTAAGCGGCAGGGTCGGAAC
AGGAGAGCGCACGAGGGAGCTTCCAGGGGGAAACGCCTGGTATCTTTATAGTCCTGTCGGGTTTCGCCAC
CTCTGACTTGAGCGTCGATTTTTGTGATGCTCGTCAGGGGGGCGGAGCCTATGGAAAAACGCCAGCAACG
CGGCCTTTTTACGGTTCCTGGCCTTTTGCTGGCCTTTTGCTCACATGTTCTTTCCTGCGTTATCCCCTGA
TTCTGTGGATAACCGTATTACCGCCTTTGAGTGAGCTGATACCGCTCGCCGCAGCCGAACGACCGAGCGC
AGCGAGTCAGTGAGCGAGGA
Features (pLannotate 1.2.2; 14 found; start..end, strand, type, name):
     10..102     +  CDS            lacI (fragment): lac repressor; lacI; The lac repressor binds to the lac operator to inhibit transcription in E. coli. This inhibition can be relieved by adding lactose or isopropyl-β-D-thiogalactopyranoside (IPTG).
    115..136     +  protein_bind   CAP binding site: CAP binding activates transcription in the presence of cAMP. E. coli catabolite activator protein
    151..181     +  promoter       lac promoter: promoter for the E. coli lac operon
    189..205     +  protein_bind   lac operator: The lac repressor binds to the lac operator to inhibit transcription in E. coli. This inhibition can be relieved by adding lactose or isopropyl-β-D-thiogalactopyranoside (IPTG). lac repressor encoded by lacI
    269..287     +  promoter       T7 promoter: promoter for bacteriophage T7 RNA polymerase
    377..397     +  misc_feature   Ad SA (fragment): adenovirus major late transcript splice acceptor (Friedrich and Soriano, 1991)
    469..487     +  intron         chimeric intron (fragment): chimera between introns from adenovirus and immunoglobulin heavy chain genes
    490..506     +  misc_feature   Ad SA (fragment): adenovirus major late transcript splice acceptor (Friedrich and Soriano, 1991)
    544..701     +  CDS            lacZα (fragment): LacZα fragment of β-galactosidase; lacZ fragment
    707..806     -  misc_feature   bom (fragment): basis of mobility region from pBR322
    908..943     -  CDS            rop (fragment): Rop protein, which maintains plasmids at low copy number; rop
   1038..1142    +  promoter       AmpR promoter: bla
   1143..1958    +  CDS            KanR: aminoglycoside phosphotransferase; aph(3')-Ia; confers resistance to kanamycin in bacteria or G418 (Geneticin®) in eukaryotes
   2129..2717    +  rep_origin     ori: high-copy-number ColE1/pMB1/pBR322/pUC origin of replication
