[The description below was written by a language model from this plasmid's Addgene catalogue record and pLannotate feature annotations shown in this document.]
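Description:
T7-Xe5 is a small (about 2.9 kb) pUC-based bacterial plasmid that serves as a template for in vitro transcription of an RNA called Xe5 by bacteriophage T7 RNA polymerase. It is propagated in E. coli at high copy number from a ColE1/pUC-type origin and is selected with kanamycin, through an aph(3')-Ia aminoglycoside phosphotransferase gene driven by the AmpR (bla) promoter. The remaining annotated backbone elements are typical pUC cloning-vector remnants: a lacI fragment, the CAP binding site, lac promoter and lac operator upstream of the insert, a lacZα fragment downstream of it, and short fragments of bom and rop. None of these appear to have a role in the intended use.

The functional payload sits between the lac regulatory region and the lacZα fragment. A T7 promoter is followed by a segment of a few hundred nucleotides. The only annotations within it are short matches to the adenovirus major late splice acceptor (two separate fragments) and to a chimeric adenovirus/immunoglobulin intron. This suggests that the transcribed RNA carries adenovirus major late-derived splicing signals, consistent with the associated study of human pre-spliceosome assembly across introns and exons. However, the record does not define the architecture of the transcript, such as which splice sites, exons or introns are present or altered. The catalogue fields are also inconsistent: the plasmid name and purpose refer to Xe5, whereas the insert field reads Xe3, and the record does not resolve this. No mammalian expression elements are annotated, so the construct is best understood purely as a source of synthetic RNA substrate for in vitro splicing or spliceosome assembly experiments.
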