Addgene plasmid #106994: T7-Xe5
Purpose: T7 transcription template for Xe5
Depositing lab: Melissa Moore. Depositing organization: University of Massachusetts, Worcester. Publication: Synergistic assembly of human pre-spliceosomes across introns and exons. Braun JE, Friedman LJ, Gelles J, Moore MJ. Elife. 2018 Jun 22;7. pii: 37751. doi: 10.7554/eLife.37751. PubMed 29932423.
Backbone
  Vector backbone: pUC
Growth in bacteria
  Bacterial resistance: Kanamycin, 50 μg/mL
  Growth temperature: 37°C
  Growth strain: DH5alpha
  Copy number: High Copy
Gene/Insert
  Gene/Insert name: Xe3
Terms and licenses: Academic/Nonprofit Terms; Industry Terms: Not Available to Industry
How to cite: T7-Xe5 was a gift from Melissa Moore (Addgene plasmid # 106994 ; http://n2t.net/addgene:106994 ; RRID:Addgene_106994)
