>Addgene plasmid #106994 | T7-Xe5 | depositor partial sequence | sequence record 202000 | T7-Xe5 sequence 233 bps
GGGCGAATTCGTCGACGATGTCAGCTCGTCTCGAGGGCGTACTAACTGGGCCGCTACATGATATACGCAC
GGGTCCTACACAACATACTGCAGGACAAACTCTTCGCGGTCTCTGCATGCGAGCTCACTCTCTTCCGCAT
CGCTGTCTGCGAGGTACCCTACCAGGTGAGTATGGATCCCTCTAAAAGCGGGCATGACTTCTAGAGTAGT
CCAGGGTTTCCGAGGGTTTCCAA
